>Addgene plasmid #132928 | pSIV-D3psi/delta env/delta Vif/delta Vpr | addgene full sequence | sequence record 258738 | Addgene NGS Result
GACATTGATTATTGACTAGTTATTAATAGTAATCAATTACGGGGTCATTAGTTCATAGCCCATATATGGA
GTTCCGCGTTACATAACTTACGGTAAATGGCCCGCCTGGCTGACCGCCCAACGACCCCCGCCCATTGACG
TCAATAATGACGTATGTTCCCATAGTAACGCCAATAGGGACTTTCCATTGACGTCAATGGGTGGAGTATT
TACGGTAAACTGCCCACTTGGCAGTACATCAAGTGTATCATATGCCAAGTACGCCCCCTATTGACGTCAA
TGACGGTAAATGGCCCGCCTGGCATTATGCCCAGTACATGACCTTATGGGACTTTCCTACTTGGCAGTAC
ATCTACGTATTAGTCATCGCTATTACCATGGTGATGCGGTTTTGGCAGTACATCAATGGGCGTGGATAGC
GGTTTGACTCACGGGGATTTCCAAGTCTCCACCCCATTGACGTCAATGGGAGTTTGTTTTGGCACCAAAA
TCAACGGGACTTTCCAAAATGTCGTAACAACTCCGCCCCATTGACGCAAATGGGCGGTAGGCGTGTACGG
TGGGAGGTCTATATAAGCAGAGCTCGTTTAGTGAACCGTCAGATCGCCTGGAGACGCCATCCACGCTGTT
TTGACCTCCATAGAAGACACCGGGACCGATCCAGCCTCCGGTCGAGGCCGCAAGCTTGGCCTCCGGTTGC
AGGTAAGTGCAACACAAAAAAGAAATAGCTGTCTTGTTATCCAGGAAGGGATAATAAGATAGAGTGGGAG
ATGGGCGCGAGAAACTCCGTCTTGTCAGGGAAGAAAGCAGATGAATTAGAAAAAATTAGGCTACGACCCG
GCGGAAAGAAAAAGTACATGTTGAAGCATGTAGTATGGGCAGCAAATGAATTAGATAGATTTGGATTAGC
AGAAAGCCTGTTGGAGAACAAAGAAGGATGTCAAAAAATACTTTCGGTCTTAGCTCCATTAGTGCCAACA
GGCTCAGAAAATTTAAAAAGCCTTTATAATACTGTCTGCGTCATCTGGTGCATTCACGCAGAAGAGAAAG
TGAAACACACTGAGGAAGCAAAACAGATAGTGCAGAGACACCTAGTGGTGGAAACAGGAACAGCAGAAAC
TATGCCAAAAACAAGTAGACCAACAGCACCATCTAGCGGCAGAGGAGGAAATTACCCAGTACAACAAATA
GGTGGTAACTATGTCCACCTGCCATTAAGCCCGAGAACATTAAATGCCTGGGTAAAATTGATAGAGGAAA
AGAAATTTGGAGCAGAAGTAGTGCCAGGATTTCAGGCACTGTCAGAAGGCTGCACCCCCTATGACATTAA
TCAGATGTTAAATTGTGTGGGAGACCATCAAGCGGCTATGCAGATTATCAGAGATATTATAAATGAGGAG
GCTGCAGATTGGGACTTGCAGCACCCACAACCAGCTCCACAACAAGGACAGCTTAGGGAGCCGTCAGGAT
CAGATATTGCAGGAACAACTAGTTCAGTAGATGAACAAATCCAGTGGATGTACAGACAACAGAACCCCAT
ACCAGTAGGCAACATTTACAGGAGATGGATCCAACTGGGGTTGCAAAAATGTGTCAGAATGTATAACCCA
ACAAACATTCTAGATGTAAAACAAGGGCCAAAAGAGCCATTTCAGAGCTATGTAGACAGGTTCTACAAAA
GCTTAAGAGCAGAACAAACAGATGCAGCAGTAAAGAATTGGATGACTCAAACACTGCTGATTCAAAATGC
TAACCCAGATTGCAAGCTAGTGCTGAAGGGGCTGGGTGTGAATCCCACCCTAGAAGAAATGCTGACGGCT
TGTCAAGGAGTAGGGGGACCAGGACAGAAGGCTAGATTAATGGCAGAAGCCCTGAAAGAGGCCCTCGCAC
CAGTGCCAATCCCTTTTGCAGCAGCCCAGAAGAGGGGACCAAGAAAGCCAATTAAGTGTTGGAATTGTGG
GAAGGAGGGACACTCTGCAAGGCAATGCAGAGCCCCAAGAAGACAGGGATGCTGGAAATGTGGAAAAATG
GACCATGTTATGGCCAAATGCCCAGACAGACAGGCGGGTTTTTTAGGCCTTGGTCCATGGGGAAAGAAGC
CCCGCAATTTCCCCATGGCTCAAGTGCATCAGGGGCTGACGCCAACTGCTCCCCCAGAGGACCCAGCTGT
GGATCTGCTAAAGAACTACATGCAGTTGGGCAAGCAGCAGAGAGAAAGCAGAGAGAAGCCTTACAAGGAG
GTGACAGAGGATTTGCTGCACCTCAATTCTCTCTTTGGAGGAGACCAGTAGTCACTGCTCATATTGAAGG
ACAGCCTGTAGAAGTATTATTGGATACAGGGGCTGATGATTCTATTGTAACAGGAATAGAGTTAGGTCCA
CATTATACCCCAAAAATAGTAGGAGGAATAGGAGGTTTTATTAATACTAAAGAATACAAAAATGTAAAAA
TAGAAGTTTTAGGCAAAAGGATTAAAGGGACAATCATGACAGGGGACACTCCGATTAACATTTTTGGTAG
GAATTTGCTAACAGCTCTGGGGATGTCTCTAAATCTTCCCATAGCTAAGGTAGAGCCTGTAAAAGTCACC
TTAAAGCCAGGAAAGGTTGGACCAAAATTGAAGCAGTGGCCATTATCAAAAGAAAAGATAGTTGCATTAA
GAGAAATCTGTGAAAAGATGGAAAAGGATGGTCAGTTGGAGGAAGCTCCCCCGACCAATCCATACAACAC
CCCCACATTTGCCATAAAGAAAAAAGATAAGAACAAATGGAGAATGCTGATAGATTTTAGGGAACTAAAT
AGGGTCACTCAGGACTTTACAGAAGTCCAATTAGGAATACCACACCCTGCAGGACTAGCAAAAAGGAAAA
GGATTACAGTACTGGATATAGGTGATGCATATTTCTCCATACCTCTAGATGAAGAATTTAGGCAGTACAC
TGCCTTTACTTTACCATCAGTAAATAATGCAGAGCCAGGAAAACGATACATTTATAAGGTTCTGCCTCAG
GGATGGAAGGGGTCACCAGCCATCTTCCAATACACTATGAGACATGTGCTAGAACCCTTCAGGAAGGCAA
ATCCAGATGTGACCTTAGTCCAGTATATGGATGACATCTTAATAGCTAGTGACAGGACAGACCTGGAACA
TGACAGGGTAGTTTTACAGCTAAAGGAACTCTTAAATAGCATAGGGTTCTCTACCCCAGAAGAGAAATTC
CAAAAAGATCCCCCATTTCAATGGATGGGGTACGAATTGTGGCCGACAAAATGGAAGTTGCAAAAGATAG
AGTTGCCACAAAGAGAGACCTGGACAGTGAATGATATACAGAAGTTAGTAGGAGTATTAAATTGGGCAGC
TCAAATTTATCCAGGTATAAAAACCAAACATCTCTGTAGGTTAATTAGAGGAAAAATGACTCTAACAGAG
GAAGTTCAGTGGACTGAGATGGCAGAAGCAGAATATGAGGAAAATAAGATAATTCTCAGTCAGGAACAAG
AAGGATGTTATTACCAAGAAGGCAAGCCATTAGAAGCCACGGTAATAAAGAGTCAGGACAATCAGTGGTC
TTATAAAATTCACCAAGAAGACAAAATACTGAAAGTAGGAAAATTTGCAAAGATAAAGAATACACATACC
AATGGAGTTAGACTATTAGCACATGTAATACAGAAAATAGGAAAGGAAGCAATAGTGATCTGGGGACAGG
TCCCAAAATTCCACTTACCAGTTGAGAGGGATGTATGGGAACAGTGGTGGACAGACTATTGGCAGGTAAC
CTGGATACCGGAGTGGGATTTTATCTCAACGCCACCACTAGTAAGATTAGTCTTCAATCTAGTGAAGGAC
CCTATAGAGGGAGAAGAAACCTATTATACAGATGGATCATGTAATAAACAGTCAAAAGAAGGGAAAGCAG
GATATATCACAGATAGGGGCAAAGACAAAGTAAAAGTGTTAGAACAGACTACTAATCAACAAGCAGAATT
AGAAGCATTTCTCATGGCATTGACAGACTCAGGGCCAAAGACAAATATTATAGTAGATTCACAATATGTT
ATGGGAATAATAACAGGATGCCCTACAGAATCAGAGAGCAGGCTAGTTAACCAAATAATAGAAGAAATGA
TTAAAAAGTCAGAAATTTATGTAGCATGGGTACCAGCACACAAAGGTATAGGAGGAAACCAAGAAATAGA
CCACCTAGTTAGTCAGGGGATTAGACAAGTTCTCTTCTTGGAAAAGATAGAGCCAGCACAAGAAGAACAT
GATAAATACCATAGTAATGTAAAAGAATTGGTATTCAAATTTGGATTACCCAGAATAGTGGCCAGACAGA
TAGTAGACACCTGTGATAAATGTCATCAGAAAGGAGAAGCTATACATGGGCAGGTAAATTCAGATCTAGG
GACTTGGCAAATGGACTGTACCCATCTAGAAGGAAAAATAGTCATAGTTGCAGTACATGTAGCTAGTGGA
TTCATAGAAGCAGAAGTAATTCCACAAGAGACAGGAAGACAGACAGCACTATTTCTGTTAAAATTGGCAG
GCAGATGGCCTATTACACATCTACACACAGATAATGGTGCTAACTTTGCCTCGCAAGAAGTAAAGATGGT
TGCATGGTGGGCAGGGATAGAGCACACCTTTGGGGTACCATACAATCCACAGAGTCAGGGAGTAGTGGAA
GCAATGAATCACCACCTGAAAAATCAAATAGATAGAATCAGGGAACAAGCAAATTCAGTAGAAACCATAG
TATTAATGGCAGTTCATTGCATGAATTTTAAAAGAAGGGGAGGAATAGGGGATATGACTCCAGCAGAAAG
ATTAATTAACATGATCACTACAGAACAAGAAATACAATTTCAACAATCAAAAAACTCAAAATTTAAAAAT
TTTCGGGTCTATTACAGAGAAGGCAGAGATCAACTGTGGAAGGGACCCGGTGAGCTATTGTGGAAAGGGG
AAGGAGCAGTCATCTTAAAGGTAGGGACAGACATTAAGGTAGTACCCAGAAGAAAGGCTAAAATTATCAA
AGATTACGGAGGAGGAAAAGAGGTGGATAGCAGTTCCCACATGGAGGATACCGGAGAGGCTAGAGAGGTG
GCATAGCCTCATAAAATATCTGAAATAGAAAACTAAAGATCTACAAAAGGTTTGCTATGTGCCCCATTTT
AAGGTCGGATGGGCATGGTGGACCTGCAGCAGAGTAATCTTCCCCCTACAGGAAGGAAGCCATTTAGAAG
TACAAGGGTATTGGCATTTGACACCAGAAAGAGGGTGGCTCAGTACTTATGCAGTGAGGATAACATGGTA
CTCAAGGAACTTTTGGACAGATGTAACACCAGACTATGCAGACATTTTACTGCATAGCACTTATTTCCCT
TGCTTTACAGCGGGAGAAGTGAGAAGGGCCATCAGGGGAGAACAACTGCTGTCTTGCTGCAAGTTCCCGA
GAGCACATAGGTACCAGGTACCAAGCCTACAGTACTTAGCACTAAAAGTAGTAAGCGATGTCAGATCCCA
GGGAGAGAATCCCACCTGGAAACAGTGGAGAAGAGACAATAGGAGAAGCCTTCGAATGGCTAAACAGAAC
AGTAGAGGAGATAAACAGAGAGGCAGTAAACCACCTACCAAGGGAGCTGATTTTCCAGGTTTGGCAAAGG
TCTTGGGAATACTGGCATGATGAACAAGGGATGTCACAAAGCTATGTAAAATACAGATACTTGTGTTTAA
TGCAAAAGGCTTTATTTATGCATTGCAAGAAAGGCTGTAGATGTCTAGGGGAAGGACACGGGGCAGGAGG
ATGGAGACCAGGACCTCCTCCTCCTCCCCCTCCAGGACTAGCATAATAGGAAGAAAGACCTCCGGAAAAT
GAAGGCCCACAAAGGGAACCATGGGATGAATGGGTAGTGGAGGTTTAGGAAGAATTGAAAGAAGAAGCTT
TAAAACATTTTGATCCTCGCTTGCTAACTGCACTTGGTAATCATATCTATAATAGACATGGAGACACCCT
TGAGGGAGCAGGAGAACTCATTAGAATCCTCCAACGAGCGCTCTTCATGCATTTTAGAGGCGGATGCAAC
CACTCCAGAATCGGCCAACCTGGGGGAGGAAATCCTCTCTCAACTATACCGCCCTCTTGAGGCGTGCTAT
AACACATGCTATTGTAAAAAGTGTTGCTACCATTGCCAGTTTTGTTTTCTTAAAAAGGGATTGGGGATAT
GTTATGAGCAGTCACGAAAGAGAAGAAGAACTCCGAAAAAGGCTAAGGCTAATACATCTTCTGCATCAAA
CAAGTAAGTATGCCATTGCATACGTTGTATCCATATCATAATATGTACATTTATATTGGCTCATGTCCAA
CATTACCGCCATGTTGACATTGATTATTGACTAGTATCACCATGAGTGCAGAGGTGGCAGAACTGTATCG
ATTGGAGTTGGGAGATTATAAATTAGTAGAGATCACTCCGATTGGCTTGGCCCCCACAGATGTGAAGAGG
TACACTACTGGTGGCACCTCAAGAAATAAAAGAGGGGTCTTTGTGCTAGGGTTCTTGGGTTTTCTCGCAA
CGGCAGGTTCTGCAATGGGCGCGGCGTCGTTGACGCTGACCGCTCAGTCCCGGACTTTATTGGCTGGGAT
AGTGCAGCAACAGCAACAGCTGTTGGACGTGGTCAAGAGACAACAAGAATTGTTGCGACTGACCGTCTGG
GGAACAAAGAACCTCCAGACTAGGGTCACTGCCATCGAGAAGTACTTAAAGGACCAGGCGCAGCTAAATG
CTTGGGGATGTGCGTTTAGACAAGTCTGCCACACTACTGTACCATGGCCAAATGCAAGTCTAACACCAGA
CTGGAACAATGATACTTGGCAAGAGTGGGAGCGAAAGGTTGACTTCTTGGAGGAAAATATAACAGCCCTC
CTAGAAGAGGCACAAATTCAACAAGAGAAGAACATGTATGAATTACAAAAGTTGAATAGCTGGGATGTGT
TTGGCAATTGGTTTGACCTTGCTTCTTGGATAAAGTATATACAATATGGAATTTATGTAGTTGTAGGAGT
AATACTGTTAAGAATAGTGATCTATATAGTACAAATGCTAGCTAAGTTAAGGCAGGGGTATAGGCCAGTG
TTCTCTTCCCCACCCTCTTATTTCCAGTAGACTCATACCCAACAGGACCCGGCACTGCCAACCAGAGAAG
GCAAAGAAGGAGACGGTGGAGAAGGCGGTGGCAACAGCTCCTGGCCTTGGCAGATAGAATATATTCATTT
CCTGATCCGCCAACTGATACGCCTCTTGACTTGGCTATTCAGCAACTGCAGAACCTTGCTATCGAGAGCA
TACCAGATCCTCCAACCAATACTCCAGAGGCTCTCTGCGACCCTACGAAGGGTTCGAGAAGTCCTCAGGA
CTGAACTGACCTACCTACAATATGGGTGGAGCTATTTCCATGAGGCGGTCCAAGCCGGCTGGAGATCTGC
GACAGAAACTCTTGCGGGCGCGTGGAGAGACTTATGGGAGACTCTTAGGAGAGGTGGAAGATGGATCCTC
GCAATCCCTAGAGATCATAATCAGCCATACCACATTTGTAGAGGTTTTACTTGCTTTAAAAAACCTCCCA
CACCTCCCCCTGAACCTGAAACATAAAATGAATGCAATTGTTGTTGTTAACTTGTTTATTGCAGCTTATA
ATGGTTACAAATAAAGCAATAGCATCACAAATTTCACAAATAAAGCATTTTTTTCACTGCATTCTAGTTG
TGGTTTGTCCAAACTCATCAATGTATCTTATCATGTCTGGATCGAATTCGATATCATCATTGGGACGTCA
GGTGGCACTTTTCGGGGAAATGTGCGCGGAACCCCTATTTGTTTATTTTTCTAAATACATTCAAATATGT
ATCCGCTCATGAGACAATAACCCTGATAAATGCTTCAATAATATTGAAAAAGGAAGAGTATGAGTATTCA
ACATTTCCGTGTCGCCCTTATTCCCTTTTTTGCGGCATTTTGCCTTCCTGTTTTTGCTCACCCAGAAACG
CTGGTGAAAGTAAAAGATGCTGAAGATCAGTTGGGTGCACGAGTGGGTTACATCGAACTGGATCTCAACA
GCGGTAAGATCCTTGAGAGTTTTCGCCCCGAAGAACGTTTTCCAATGATGAGCACTTTTAAAGTTCTGCT
ATGTGGCGCGGTATTATCCCGTATTGACGCCGGGCAAGAGCAACTCGGTCGCCGCATACACTATTCTCAG
AATGACTTGGTTGAGTACTCACCAGTCACAGAAAAGCATCTTACGGATGGCATGACAGTAAGAGAATTAT
GCAGTGCTGCCATAACCATGAGTGATAACACTGCGGCCAACTTACTTCTGACAACGATCGGAGGACCGAA
GGAGCTAACCGCTTTTTTGCACAACATGGGGGATCATGTAACTCGCCTTGATCGTTGGGAACCGGAGCTG
AATGAAGCCATACCAAACGACGAGCGTGACACCACGATGCCTGTAGCAATGGCAACAACGTTGCGCAAAC
TATTAACTGGCGAACTACTTACTCTAGCTTCCCGGCAACAATTAATAGACTGGATGGAGGCGGATAAAGT
TGCAGGACCACTTCTGCGCTCGGCCCTTCCGGCTGGCTGGTTTATTGCTGATAAATCTGGAGCCGGTGAG
CGTGGGTCTCGCGGTATCATTGCAGCACTGGGGCCAGATGGTAAGCCCTCCCGTATCGTAGTTATCTACA
CGACGGGGAGTCAGGCAACTATGGATGAACGAAATAGACAGATCGCTGAGATAGGTGCCTCACTGATTAA
GCATTGGTAACTGTCAGACCAAGTTTACTCATATATACTTTAGATTGATTTAAAACTTCATTTTTAATTT
AAAAGGATCTAGGTGAAGATCCTTTTTGATAATCTCATGACCAAAATCCCTTAACGTGAGTTTTCGTTCC
ACTGAGCGTCAGACCCCGTAGAAAAGATCAAAGGATCTTCTTGAGATCCTTTTTTTCTGCGCGTAATCTG
CTGCTTGCAAACAAAAAAACCACCGCTACCAGCGGTGGTTTGTTTGCCGGATCAAGAGCTACCAACTCTT
TTTCCGAAGGTAACTGGCTTCAGCAGAGCGCAGATACCAAATACTGTTCTTCTAGTGTAGCCGTAGTTAG
GCCACCACTTCAAGAACTCTGTAGCACCGCCTACATACCTCGCTCTGCTAATCCTGTTACCAGTGGCTGC
TGCCAGTGGCGATAAGTCGTGTCTTACCGGGTTGGACTCAAGACGATAGTTACCGGATAAGGCGCAGCGG
TCGGGCTGAACGGGGGGTTCGTGCACACAGCCCAGCTTGGAGCGAACGACCTACACCGAACTGAGATACC
TACAGCGTGAGCTATGAGAAAGCGCCACGCTTCCCGAAGGGAGAAAGGCGGACAGGTATCCGGTAAGCGG
CAGGGTCGGAACAGGAGAGCGCACGAGGGAGCTTCCAGGGGGAAACGCCTGGTATCTTTATAGTCCTGTC
GGGTTTCGCCACCTCTGACTTGAGCGTCGATTTTTGTGATGCTCGTCAGGGGGGCGGAGCCTATGGAAAA
ACGCCAGCAACGCGGCCTTTTTACGGTTCCTGGCCTTTTGCTGGCCTTTTGCTCACATGTGGGCCCTAGG
CCGGCCTCGGCCGCTCTAGAACTAGTGGATCCGGGCCGCTCTAGAGAGCTTGGCCCATTGCATACGTTGT
ATCCATATCATAATATGTACATTTATATTGGCTCATGTCCAACATTACCGCCATGTT
Features (pLannotate 1.2.2; 14 found; start..end, strand, type, name):
      1..380     +  enhancer       CMV enhancer: human cytomegalovirus immediate early enhancer
    381..584     +  promoter       CMV promoter: human cytomegalovirus (CMV) immediate early promoter
    771..1937    +  CDS            gag: GAG_HV1W2 - Experimental evidence at protein level: Swiss-Prot protein existence level 1. p6-gag: Plays a role in budding of the assembled particle by interacting with the host class E VPS proteins TSG101 and PDCD6IP/AIP1. From Human immunodeficiency virus type 1 group M subtype B (isolate WMJ22) (HIV-1).
   1901..5113    +  CDS            gag-pol (fragment): POL_SIVM1 - Experimental evidence at protein level: Swiss-Prot protein existence level 1. Integrase catalyzes viral DNA integration into the host chromosome, by performing a series of DNA cutting and joining reactions. This enzyme activity takes place after virion entry into a cell and reverse transcription of the RNA genome in dsDNA. The first step in the integration process is 3' processing. This step requires a complex comprising the viral genome, matrix protein, Vpr and integrase. This complex is called the pre-integration complex (PIC). The integrase protein removes 2 nucleotides from eac
   5518..5853    +  CDS            vpx: VPX_SIVSP - Experimental evidence at protein level: Swiss-Prot protein existence level 1. Plays a role in nuclear translocation of the viral pre- integration complex (PIC), thus is required for the virus to infect non-dividing cells. Targets specific host proteins for degradation by the 26S proteasome. Acts by associating with the cellular CUL4A-DDB1 E3 ligase complex through direct interaction with host VPRPB/DCAF-1. This change in the E3 ligase substrate specificity results in the degradation of host SAMHD1. In turn, SAMHD1 depletion allows viral replication in host myeloid cells by preventi
   5863..6159    +  CDS            vpr: VPR_SIVSP - Experimental evidence at protein level: Swiss-Prot protein existence level 1. Stimulates gene expression driven by the HIV-2 LTR. Prevents infected cells from undergoing mitosis and proliferating, by inducing arrest or delay in the G2 phase of the cell cycle. Cell cycle arrest creates a favorable environment for maximizing viral expression and production. From Simian immunodeficiency virus (isolate PBj14/BCL-3) (SIV-sm) (Simian immunodeficiency virus sooty mangabey monkey).
   6140..6286    +  CDS            tat (fragment): TAT_HV1H2 - Experimental evidence at protein level: Swiss-Prot protein existence level 1. Extracellular circulating Tat can be endocytosed by surrounding uninfected cells via the binding to several surface receptors such as CD26, CXCR4, heparan sulfate proteoglycans (HSPG) or LDLR. Neurons are rarely infected, but they internalize Tat via their LDLR. Through its interaction with nuclear HATs, Tat is potentially able to control the acetylation-dependent cellular gene expression. Modulates the expression of many cellular genes involved in cell survival, proliferation or in coding for cytokines o
   6400..7572    +  CDS            env (fragment): ENV_SIVM2 - Experimental evidence at protein level: Swiss-Prot protein existence level 1. The gp120-gp41 heterodimer allows rapid transcytosis of the virus through CD4 negative cells such as simple epithelial monolayers of the intestinal, rectal and endocervical epithelial barriers. Both gp120 and gp41 specifically recognize glycosphingolipids galactosyl- ceramide (GalCer) or 3' sulfo-galactosyl-ceramide (GalS) present in the lipid rafts structures of epithelial cells. Binding to these alternative receptors allows the rapid transcytosis of the virus through the epithelial cells. This transcyto
   7573..7656    +  CDS            large T antigen (fragment): large T antigen from SV40 (simian virus 40)
   7679..7813    +  polyA_signal   SV40 poly(A) signal: SV40 polyadenylation signal
   7865..7969    +  promoter       AmpR promoter: bla
   7970..8830    +  CDS            AmpR: β-lactamase; bla; confers resistance to ampicillin, carbenicillin, and related antibiotics
   9001..9589    +  rep_origin     ori: high-copy-number ColE1/pMB1/pBR322/pUC origin of replication
   9668..9692    +  misc_feature   MCS (fragment): pBluescript multiple cloning site
