>Addgene plasmid #132928 | pSIV-D3psi/delta env/delta Vif/delta Vpr | analyzer sequence | sequence record 255507
GACGTCAGGTGGCACTTTTCGGGGAAATGTGCGCGGAACCCCTATTTGTTTATTTTTCTAAATACATTCA
AATATGTATCCGCTCATGAGACAATAACCCTGATAAATGCTTCAATAATATTGAAAAAGGAAGAGTATGA
GTATTCAACATTTCCGTGTCGCCCTTATTCCCTTTTTTGCGGCATTTTGCCTTCCTGTTTTTGCTCACCC
AGAAACGCTGGTGAAAGTAAAAGATGCTGAAGATCAGTTGGGTGCACGAGTGGGTTACATCGAACTGGAT
CTCAACAGCGGTAAGATCCTTGAGAGTTTTCGCCCCGAAGAACGTTTTCCAATGATGAGCACTTTTAAAG
TTCTGCTATGTGGCGCGGTATTATCCCGTATTGACGCCGGGCAAGAGCAACTCGGTCGCCGCATACACTA
TTCTCAGAATGACTTGGTTGAGTACTCACCAGTCACAGAAAAGCATCTTACGGATGGCATGACAGTAAGA
GAATTATGCAGTGCTGCCATAACCATGAGTGATAACACTGCGGCCAACTTACTTCTGACAACGATCGGAG
GACCGAAGGAGCTAACCGCTTTTTTGCACAACATGGGGGATCATGTAACTCGCCTTGATCGTTGGGAACC
GGAGCTGAATGAAGCCATACCAAACGACGAGCGTGACACCACGATGCCTGTAGCAATGGCAACAACGTTG
CGCAAACTATTAACTGGCGAACTACTTACTCTAGCTTCCCGGCAACAATTAATAGACTGGATGGAGGCGG
ATAAAGTTGCAGGACCACTTCTGCGCTCGGCCCTTCCGGCTGGCTGGTTTATTGCTGATAAATCTGGAGC
CGGTGAGCGTGGGTCTCGCGGTATCATTGCAGCACTGGGGCCAGATGGTAAGCCCTCCCGTATCGTAGTT
ATCTACACGACGGGGAGTCAGGCAACTATGGATGAACGAAATAGACAGATCGCTGAGATAGGTGCCTCAC
TGATTAAGCATTGGTAACTGTCAGACCAAGTTTACTCATATATACTTTAGATTGATTTAAAACTTCATTT
TTAATTTAAAAGGATCTAGGTGAAGATCCTTTTTGATAATCTCATGACCAAAATCCCTTAACGTGAGTTT
TCGTTCCACTGAGCGTCAGACCCCGTAGAAAAGATCAAAGGATCTTCTTGAGATCCTTTTTTTCTGCGCG
TAATCTGCTGCTTGCAAACAAAAAAACCACCGCTACCAGCGGTGGTTTGTTTGCCGGATCAAGAGCTACC
AACTCTTTTTCCGAAGGTAACTGGCTTCAGCAGAGCGCAGATACCAAATACTGTTCTTCTAGTGTAGCCG
TAGTTAGGCCACCACTTCAAGAACTCTGTAGCACCGCCTACATACCTCGCTCTGCTAATCCTGTTACCAG
TGGCTGCTGCCAGTGGCGATAAGTCGTGTCTTACCGGGTTGGACTCAAGACGATAGTTACCGGATAAGGC
GCAGCGGTCGGGCTGAACGGGGGGTTCGTGCACACAGCCCAGCTTGGAGCGAACGACCTACACCGAACTG
AGATACCTACAGCGTGAGCTATGAGAAAGCGCCACGCTTCCCGAAGGGAGAAAGGCGGACAGGTATCCGG
TAAGCGGCAGGGTCGGAACAGGAGAGCGCACGAGGGAGCTTCCAGGGGGAAACGCCTGGTATCTTTATAG
TCCTGTCGGGTTTCGCCACCTCTGACTTGAGCGTCGATTTTTGTGATGCTCGTCAGGGGGGCGGAGCCTA
TGGAAAAACGCCAGCAACGCGGCCTTTTTACGGTTCCTGGCCTTTTGCTGGCCTTTTGCTCACATGTGGG
CCCTAGGCCGGCCTCGGCCGCTCTAGAACTAGTGGATCCGGGCCGCTCTAGAGAGCTTGGCCCATTGCAT
ACGTTGTATCCATATCATAATATGTACATTTATATTGGCTCATGTCCAACATTACCGCCATGTTGACATT
GATTATTGACTAGTTATTAATAGTAATCAATTACGGGGTCATTAGTTCATAGCCCATATATGGAGTTCCG
CGTTACATAACTTACGGTAAATGGCCCGCCTGGCTGACCGCCCAACGACCCCCGCCCATTGACGTCAATA
ATGACGTATGTTCCCATAGTAACGCCAATAGGGACTTTCCATTGACGTCAATGGGTGGAGTATTTACGGT
AAACTGCCCACTTGGCAGTACATCAAGTGTATCATATGCCAAGTACGCCCCCTATTGACGTCAATGACGG
TAAATGGCCCGCCTGGCATTATGCCCAGTACATGACCTTATGGGACTTTCCTACTTGGCAGTACATCTAC
GTATTAGTCATCGCTATTACCATGGTGATGCGGTTTTGGCAGTACATCAATGGGCGTGGATAGCGGTTTG
ACTCACGGGGATTTCCAAGTCTCCACCCCATTGACGTCAATGGGAGTTTGTTTTGGCACCAAAATCAACG
GGACTTTCCAAAATGTCGTAACAACTCCGCCCCATTGACGCAAATGGGCGGTAGGCGTGTACGGTGGGAG
GTCTATATAAGCAGAGCTCGTTTAGTGAACCGTCAGATCGCCTGGAGACGCCATCCACGCTGTTTTGACC
TCCATAGAAGACACCGGGACCGATCCAGCCTCCGGTCGAGGCCGCAAGCTTGGCCTCCGGTTGCAGGTAA
GTGCAACACAAAAAAGAAATAGCTGTCTTGTTATCCAGGAAGGGATAATAAGATAGAGTGGGAGATGGGC
GCGAGAAACTCCGTCTTGTCAGGGAAGAAAGCAGATGAATTAGAAAAAATTAGGCTACGACCCGGCGGAA
AGAAAAAGTACATGTTGAAGCATGTAGTATGGGCAGCAAATGAATTAGATAGATTTGGATTAGCAGAAAG
CCTGTTGGAGAACAAAGAAGGATGTCAAAAAATACTTTCGGTCTTAGCTCCATTAGTGCCAACAGGCTCA
GAAAATTTAAAAAGCCTTTATAATACTGTCTGCGTCATCTGGTGCATTCACGCAGAAGAGAAAGTGAAAC
ACACTGAGGAAGCAAAACAGATAGTGCAGAGACACCTAGTGGTGGAAACAGGAACAGCAGAAACTATGCC
AAAAACAAGTAGACCAACAGCACCATCTAGCGGCAGAGGAGGAAATTACCCAGTACAACAAATAGGTGGT
AACTATGTCCACCTGCCATTAAGCCCGAGAACATTAAATGCCTGGGTAAAATTGATAGAGGAAAAGAAAT
TTGGAGCAGAAGTAGTGCCAGGATTTCAGGCACTGTCAGAAGGCTGCACCCCCTATGACATTAATCAGAT
GTTAAATTGTGTGGGAGACCATCAAGCGGCTATGCAGATTATCAGAGATATTATAAATGAGGAGGCTGCA
GATTGGGACTTGCAGCACCCACAACCAGCTCCACAACAAGGACAGCTTAGGGAGCCGTCAGGATCAGATA
TTGCAGGAACAACTAGTTCAGTAGATGAACAAATCCAGTGGATGTACAGACAACAGAACCCCATACCAGT
AGGCAACATTTACAGGAGATGGATCCAACTGGGGTTGCAAAAATGTGTCAGAATGTATAACCCAACAAAC
ATTCTAGATGTAAAACAAGGGCCAAAAGAGCCATTTCAGAGCTATGTAGACAGGTTCTACAAAAGCTTAA
GAGCAGAACAAACAGATGCAGCAGTAAAGAATTGGATGACTCAAACACTGCTGATTCAAAATGCTAACCC
AGATTGCAAGCTAGTGCTGAAGGGGCTGGGTGTGAATCCCACCCTAGAAGAAATGCTGACGGCTTGTCAA
GGAGTAGGGGGACCAGGACAGAAGGCTAGATTAATGGCAGAAGCCCTGAAAGAGGCCCTCGCACCAGTGC
CAATCCCTTTTGCAGCAGCCCAGAAGAGGGGACCAAGAAAGCCAATTAAGTGTTGGAATTGTGGGAAGGA
GGGACACTCTGCAAGGCAATGCAGAGCCCCAAGAAGACAGGGATGCTGGAAATGTGGAAAAATGGACCAT
GTTATGGCCAAATGCCCAGACAGACAGGCGGGTTTTTTAGGCCTTGGTCCATGGGGAAAGAAGCCCCGCA
ATTTCCCCATGGCTCAAGTGCATCAGGGGCTGACGCCAACTGCTCCCCCAGAGGACCCAGCTGTGGATCT
GCTAAAGAACTACATGCAGTTGGGCAAGCAGCAGAGAGAAAGCAGAGAGAAGCCTTACAAGGAGGTGACA
GAGGATTTGCTGCACCTCAATTCTCTCTTTGGAGGAGACCAGTAGTCACTGCTCATATTGAAGGACAGCC
TGTAGAAGTATTATTGGATACAGGGGCTGATGATTCTATTGTAACAGGAATAGAGTTAGGTCCACATTAT
ACCCCAAAAATAGTAGGAGGAATAGGAGGTTTTATTAATACTAAAGAATACAAAAATGTAAAAATAGAAG
TTTTAGGCAAAAGGATTAAAGGGACAATCATGACAGGGGACACTCCGATTAACATTTTTGGTAGGAATTT
GCTAACAGCTCTGGGGATGTCTCTAAATCTTCCCATAGCTAAGGTAGAGCCTGTAAAAGTCACCTTAAAG
CCAGGAAAGGTTGGACCAAAATTGAAGCAGTGGCCATTATCAAAAGAAAAGATAGTTGCATTAAGAGAAA
TCTGTGAAAAGATGGAAAAGGATGGTCAGTTGGAGGAAGCTCCCCCGACCAATCCATACAACACCCCCAC
ATTTGCCATAAAGAAAAAAGATAAGAACAAATGGAGAATGCTGATAGATTTTAGGGAACTAAATAGGGTC
ACTCAGGACTTTACAGAAGTCCAATTAGGAATACCACACCCTGCAGGACTAGCAAAAAGGAAAAGGATTA
CAGTACTGGATATAGGTGATGCATATTTCTCCATACCTCTAGATGAAGAATTTAGGCAGTACACTGCCTT
TACTTTACCATCAGTAAATAATGCAGAGCCAGGAAAACGATACATTTATAAGGTTCTGCCTCAGGGATGG
AAGGGGTCACCAGCCATCTTCCAATACACTATGAGACATGTGCTAGAACCCTTCAGGAAGGCAAATCCAG
ATGTGACCTTAGTCCAGTATATGGATGACATCTTAATAGCTAGTGACAGGACAGACCTGGAACATGACAG
GGTAGTTTTACAGCTAAAGGAACTCTTAAATAGCATAGGGTTCTCTACCCCAGAAGAGAAATTCCAAAAA
GATCCCCCATTTCAATGGATGGGGTACGAATTGTGGCCGACAAAATGGAAGTTGCAAAAGATAGAGTTGC
CACAAAGAGAGACCTGGACAGTGAATGATATACAGAAGTTAGTAGGAGTATTAAATTGGGCAGCTCAAAT
TTATCCAGGTATAAAAACCAAACATCTCTGTAGGTTAATTAGAGGAAAAATGACTCTAACAGAGGAAGTT
CAGTGGACTGAGATGGCAGAAGCAGAATATGAGGAAAATAAGATAATTCTCAGTCAGGAACAAGAAGGAT
GTTATTACCAAGAAGGCAAGCCATTAGAAGCCACGGTAATAAAGAGTCAGGACAATCAGTGGTCTTATAA
AATTCACCAAGAAGACAAAATACTGAAAGTAGGAAAATTTGCAAAGATAAAGAATACACATACCAATGGA
GTTAGACTATTAGCACATGTAATACAGAAAATAGGAAAGGAAGCAATAGTGATCTGGGGACAGGTCCCAA
AATTCCACTTACCAGTTGAGAGGGATGTATGGGAACAGTGGTGGACAGACTATTGGCAGGTAACCTGGAT
ACCGGAGTGGGATTTTATCTCAACGCCACCACTAGTAAGATTAGTCTTCAATCTAGTGAAGGACCCTATA
GAGGGAGAAGAAACCTATTATACAGATGGATCATGTAATAAACAGTCAAAAGAAGGGAAAGCAGGATATA
TCACAGATAGGGGCAAAGACAAAGTAAAAGTGTTAGAACAGACTACTAATCAACAAGCAGAATTAGAAGC
ATTTCTCATGGCATTGACAGACTCAGGGCCAAAGACAAATATTATAGTAGATTCACAATATGTTATGGGA
ATAATAACAGGATGCCCTACAGAATCAGAGAGCAGGCTAGTTAACCAAATAATAGAAGAAATGATTAAAA
AGTCAGAAATTTATGTAGCATGGGTACCAGCACACAAAGGTATAGGAGGAAACCAAGAAATAGACCACCT
AGTTAGTCAGGGGATTAGACAAGTTCTCTTCTTGGAAAAGATAGAGCCAGCACAAGAAGAACATGATAAA
TACCATAGTAATGTAAAAGAATTGGTATTCAAATTTGGATTACCCAGAATAGTGGCCAGACAGATAGTAG
ACACCTGTGATAAATGTCATCAGAAAGGAGAAGCTATACATGGGCAGGTAAATTCAGATCTAGGGACTTG
GCAAATGGACTGTACCCATCTAGAAGGAAAAATAGTCATAGTTGCAGTACATGTAGCTAGTGGATTCATA
GAAGCAGAAGTAATTCCACAAGAGACAGGAAGACAGACAGCACTATTTCTGTTAAAATTGGCAGGCAGAT
GGCCTATTACACATCTACACACAGATAATGGTGCTAACTTTGCCTCGCAAGAAGTAAAGATGGTTGCATG
GTGGGCAGGGATAGAGCACACCTTTGGGGTACCATACAATCCACAGAGTCAGGGAGTAGTGGAAGCAATG
AATCACCACCTGAAAAATCAAATAGATAGAATCAGGGAACAAGCAAATTCAGTAGAAACCATAGTATTAA
TGGCAGTTCATTGCATGAATTTTAAAAGAAGGGGAGGAATAGGGGATATGACTCCAGCAGAAAGATTAAT
TAACATGATCACTACAGAACAAGAAATACAATTTCAACAATCAAAAAACTCAAAATTTAAAAATTTTCGG
GTCTATTACAGAGAAGGCAGAGATCAACTGTGGAAGGGACCCGGTGAGCTATTGTGGAAAGGGGAAGGAG
CAGTCATCTTAAAGGTAGGGACAGACATTAAGGTAGTACCCAGAAGAAAGGCTAAAATTATCAAAGATTA
CGGAGGAGGAAAAGAGGTGGATAGCAGTTCCCACATGGAGGATACCGGAGAGGCTAGAGAGGTGGCATAG
CCTCATAAAATATCTGAAATAGAAAACTAAAGATCTACAAAAGGTTTGCTATGTGCCCCATTTTAAGGTC
GGATGGGCATGGTGGACCTGCAGCAGAGTAATCTTCCCCCTACAGGAAGGAAGCCATTTAGAAGTACAAG
GGTATTGGCATTTGACACCAGAAAGAGGGTGGCTCAGTACTTATGCAGTGAGGATAACATGGTACTCAAG
GAACTTTTGGACAGATGTAACACCAGACTATGCAGACATTTTACTGCATAGCACTTATTTCCCTTGCTTT
ACAGCGGGAGAAGTGAGAAGGGCCATCAGGGGAGAACAACTGCTGTCTTGCTGCAAGTTCCCGAGAGCAC
ATAGGTACCAGGTACCAAGCCTACAGTACTTAGCACTAAAAGTAGTAAGCGATGTCAGATCCCAGGGAGA
GAATCCCACCTGGAAACAGTGGAGAAGAGACAATAGGAGAAGCCTTCGAATGGCTAAACAGAACAGTAGA
GGAGATAAACAGAGAGGCAGTAAACCACCTACCAAGGGAGCTGATTTTCCAGGTTTGGCAAAGGTCTTGG
GAATACTGGCATGATGAACAAGGGATGTCACAAAGCTATGTAAAATACAGATACTTGTGTTTAATGCAAA
AGGCTTTATTTATGCATTGCAAGAAAGGCTGTAGATGTCTAGGGGAAGGACACGGGGCAGGAGGATGGAG
ACCAGGACCTCCTCCTCCTCCCCCTCCAGGACTAGCATAATAGGAAGAAAGACCTCCGGAAAATGAAGGC
CCACAAAGGGAACCATGGGATGAATGGGTAGTGGAGGTTTAGGAAGAATTGAAAGAAGAAGCTTTAAAAC
ATTTTGATCCTCGCTTGCTAACTGCACTTGGTAATCATATCTATAATAGACATGGAGACACCCTTGAGGG
AGCAGGAGAACTCATTAGAATCCTCCAACGAGCGCTCTTCATGCATTTTAGAGGCGGATGCAACCACTCC
AGAATCGGCCAACCTGGGGGAGGAAATCCTCTCTCAACTATACCGCCCTCTTGAGGCGTGCTATAACACA
TGCTATTGTAAAAAGTGTTGCTACCATTGCCAGTTTTGTTTTCTTAAAAAGGGATTGGGGATATGTTATG
AGCAGTCACGAAAGAGAAGAAGAACTCCGAAAAAGGCTAAGGCTAATACATCTTCTGCATCAAACAAGTA
AGTATGCCATTGCATACGTTGTATCCATATCATAATATGTACATTTATATTGGCTCATGTCCAACATTAC
CGCCATGTTGACATTGATTATTGACTAGTATCACCATGAGTGCAGAGGTGGCAGAACTGTATCGATTGGA
GTTGGGAGATTATAAATTAGTAGAGATCACTCCGATTGGCTTGGCCCCCACAGATGTGAAGAGGTACACT
ACTGGTGGCACCTCAAGAAATAAAAGAGGGGTCTTTGTGCTAGGGTTCTTGGGTTTTCTCGCAACGGCAG
GTTCTGCAATGGGCGCGGCGTCGTTGACGCTGACCGCTCAGTCCCGGACTTTATTGGCTGGGATAGTGCA
GCAACAGCAACAGCTGTTGGACGTGGTCAAGAGACAACAAGAATTGTTGCGACTGACCGTCTGGGGAACA
AAGAACCTCCAGACTAGGGTCACTGCCATCGAGAAGTACTTAAAGGACCAGGCGCAGCTAAATGCTTGGG
GATGTGCGTTTAGACAAGTCTGCCACACTACTGTACCATGGCCAAATGCAAGTCTAACACCAGACTGGAA
CAATGATACTTGGCAAGAGTGGGAGCGAAAGGTTGACTTCTTGGAGGAAAATATAACAGCCCTCCTAGAA
GAGGCACAAATTCAACAAGAGAAGAACATGTATGAATTACAAAAGTTGAATAGCTGGGATGTGTTTGGCA
ATTGGTTTGACCTTGCTTCTTGGATAAAGTATATACAATATGGAATTTATGTAGTTGTAGGAGTAATACT
GTTAAGAATAGTGATCTATATAGTACAAATGCTAGCTAAGTTAAGGCAGGGGTATAGGCCAGTGTTCTCT
TCCCCACCCTCTTATTTCCAGTAGACTCATACCCAACAGGACCCGGCACTGCCAACCAGAGAAGGCAAAG
AAGGAGACGGTGGAGAAGGCGGTGGCAACAGCTCCTGGCCTTGGCAGATAGAATATATTCATTTCCTGAT
CCGCCAACTGATACGCCTCTTGACTTGGCTATTCAGCAACTGCAGAACCTTGCTATCGAGAGCATACCAG
ATCCTCCAACCAATACTCCAGAGGCTCTCTGCGACCCTACGAAGGGTTCGAGAAGTCCTCAGGACTGAAC
TGACCTACCTACAATATGGGTGGAGCTATTTCCATGAGGCGGTCCAAGCCGGCTGGAGATCTGCGACAGA
AACTCTTGCGGGCGCGTGGAGAGACTTATGGGAGACTCTTAGGAGAGGTGGAAGATGGATCCTCGCAATC
CCTAGAGATCATAATCAGCCATACCACATTTGTAGAGGTTTTACTTGCTTTAAAAAACCTCCCACACCTC
CCCCTGAACCTGAAACATAAAATGAATGCAATTGTTGTTGTTAACTTGTTTATTGCAGCTTATAATGGTT
ACAAATAAAGCAATAGCATCACAAATTTCACAAATAAAGCATTTTTTTCACTGCATTCTAGTTGTGGTTT
GTCCAAACTCATCAATGTATCTTATCATGTCTGGATCGAATTCGATATCATTGG
Features (pLannotate 1.2.2; 14 found; start..end, strand, type, name):
     32..136     +  promoter       AmpR promoter: bla
    137..997     +  CDS            AmpR: β-lactamase; bla; confers resistance to ampicillin, carbenicillin, and related antibiotics
   1168..1756    +  rep_origin     ori: high-copy-number ColE1/pMB1/pBR322/pUC origin of replication
   1835..1859    +  misc_feature   MCS (fragment): pBluescript multiple cloning site
   1955..2334    +  enhancer       CMV enhancer: human cytomegalovirus immediate early enhancer
   2335..2538    +  promoter       CMV promoter: human cytomegalovirus (CMV) immediate early promoter
   2725..3891    +  CDS            gag: GAG_HV1W2 - Experimental evidence at protein level: Swiss-Prot protein existence level 1. p6-gag: Plays a role in budding of the assembled particle by interacting with the host class E VPS proteins TSG101 and PDCD6IP/AIP1. From Human immunodeficiency virus type 1 group M subtype B (isolate WMJ22) (HIV-1).
   3855..7067    +  CDS            gag-pol (fragment): POL_SIVM1 - Experimental evidence at protein level: Swiss-Prot protein existence level 1. Integrase catalyzes viral DNA integration into the host chromosome, by performing a series of DNA cutting and joining reactions. This enzyme activity takes place after virion entry into a cell and reverse transcription of the RNA genome in dsDNA. The first step in the integration process is 3' processing. This step requires a complex comprising the viral genome, matrix protein, Vpr and integrase. This complex is called the pre-integration complex (PIC). The integrase protein removes 2 nucleotides from eac
   7472..7807    +  CDS            vpx: VPX_SIVSP - Experimental evidence at protein level: Swiss-Prot protein existence level 1. Plays a role in nuclear translocation of the viral pre- integration complex (PIC), thus is required for the virus to infect non-dividing cells. Targets specific host proteins for degradation by the 26S proteasome. Acts by associating with the cellular CUL4A-DDB1 E3 ligase complex through direct interaction with host VPRPB/DCAF-1. This change in the E3 ligase substrate specificity results in the degradation of host SAMHD1. In turn, SAMHD1 depletion allows viral replication in host myeloid cells by preventi
   7817..8113    +  CDS            vpr: VPR_SIVSP - Experimental evidence at protein level: Swiss-Prot protein existence level 1. Stimulates gene expression driven by the HIV-2 LTR. Prevents infected cells from undergoing mitosis and proliferating, by inducing arrest or delay in the G2 phase of the cell cycle. Cell cycle arrest creates a favorable environment for maximizing viral expression and production. From Simian immunodeficiency virus (isolate PBj14/BCL-3) (SIV-sm) (Simian immunodeficiency virus sooty mangabey monkey).
   8094..8240    +  CDS            tat (fragment): TAT_HV1H2 - Experimental evidence at protein level: Swiss-Prot protein existence level 1. Extracellular circulating Tat can be endocytosed by surrounding uninfected cells via the binding to several surface receptors such as CD26, CXCR4, heparan sulfate proteoglycans (HSPG) or LDLR. Neurons are rarely infected, but they internalize Tat via their LDLR. Through its interaction with nuclear HATs, Tat is potentially able to control the acetylation-dependent cellular gene expression. Modulates the expression of many cellular genes involved in cell survival, proliferation or in coding for cytokines o
   8354..9526    +  CDS            env (fragment): ENV_SIVM2 - Experimental evidence at protein level: Swiss-Prot protein existence level 1. The gp120-gp41 heterodimer allows rapid transcytosis of the virus through CD4 negative cells such as simple epithelial monolayers of the intestinal, rectal and endocervical epithelial barriers. Both gp120 and gp41 specifically recognize glycosphingolipids galactosyl- ceramide (GalCer) or 3' sulfo-galactosyl-ceramide (GalS) present in the lipid rafts structures of epithelial cells. Binding to these alternative receptors allows the rapid transcytosis of the virus through the epithelial cells. This transcyto
   9527..9610    +  CDS            large T antigen (fragment): large T antigen from SV40 (simian virus 40)
   9633..9767    +  polyA_signal   SV40 poly(A) signal: SV40 polyadenylation signal
