[The description below was written by a language model from this plasmid's Addgene catalogue record and pLannotate feature annotations shown in this document.]
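Description:
pSIV-D3psi/delta env/delta Vif/delta Vpr is an SIV-derived packaging-type plasmid built on a pUC57-mini backbone and catalogued as a lentiviral vector. It is used to produce SIV virus-like particles (VLPs) that carry the accessory protein Vpx. In bacteria it is maintained through a high-copy ColE1/pUC origin and selected with ampicillin via the bla gene. The two sequence records, about 9.8 kb each, show the same set of features in the same order, differ by only a few nucleotides in length, and simply start at different points on the circle.

Viral gene expression is driven by the human CMV immediate-early enhancer and promoter rather than by a viral LTR, and the transcript ends at an SV40 polyadenylation signal preceded by a short SV40 large T antigen fragment. No LTRs are annotated. Downstream of the promoter lie gag and gag-pol, followed by vpx, a tat fragment and a partial env reading frame. The gag annotation was matched to an HIV-1 reference, but the catalogue lists the insert species as SIV. As the name indicates, the packaging signal (psi), env, vif and vpr are deleted or disabled. An annotated vpr-homologous region remains, however, and the record does not state how vpr was inactivated. The remaining env fragment probably corresponds to the region left after the deletion.

Gag and Gag-Pol assemble particles that incorporate Vpx but should not efficiently package their own RNA. Vpx directs the host restriction factor SAMHD1 to proteasomal degradation. Such VLPs, which need an envelope glycoprotein supplied from a separate plasmid, are therefore typically used to pretreat myeloid and other non-dividing cells to make them more permissive to lentiviral infection or transduction.
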