Addgene plasmid #132928: pSIV-D3psi/delta env/delta Vif/delta Vpr
Purpose: Production of SIV-VLPs containing Vpx protein
Depositing lab: Jeremy Luban. Depositing organization: University of Massachusetts, Worcester. Publication: Cyclophilin A protects HIV-1 from restriction by human TRIM5alpha. Kim K, Dauphin A, Komurlu S, McCauley SM, Yurkovetskiy L, Carbone C, Diehl WE, Strambio-De-Castillia C, Campbell EM, Luban J. Nat Microbiol. 2019 Dec;4(12):2044-2051. doi: 10.1038/s41564-019-0592-5. Epub 2019 Oct 21. PubMed 31636416.
Backbone
  Vector backbone: pUC57-mini
  Vector type: Lentiviral
Growth in bacteria
  Bacterial resistance: Ampicillin, 100 μg/mL
  Growth temperature: 30°C
  Growth strain: NEB Stable
  Copy number: High Copy
Gene/Insert
  Gene/Insert name: Gag, pol, and vpx
  Species: SIV
  Cloning method: Restriction Enzyme; 5′ cloning site unknown (unknown if destroyed); 3′ cloning site unknown (unknown if destroyed)
  Sequencing primers: 5′ unknown
Terms and licenses: Academic/Nonprofit Terms; Industry Terms: Not Available to Industry
How to cite: pSIV-D3psi/delta env/delta Vif/delta Vpr was a gift from Jeremy Luban (Addgene plasmid # 132928 ; http://n2t.net/addgene:132928 ; RRID:Addgene_132928)
